Addgene plasmid #99559: TMEM230-M1/R141L-IRES(isoform 1)
Purpose: mammalian expression of mutant TMEM230 (isoform 1) and ZsGreen
Depositing lab: Han-Xiang Deng. Depositing organization: Northwestern University. Publication: Identification of TMEM230 mutations in familial Parkinson's disease. Deng HX, Shi Y, Yang Y, Ahmeti KB, Miller N, Huang C, Cheng L, Zhai H, Deng S, Nuytemans K, Corbett NJ, Kim MJ, Deng H, Tang B, Yang Z, Xu Y, Chan P, Huang B, Gao XP, Song Z, Liu Z, Fecto F, Siddique N, Foroud T, Jankovic J, Ghetti B, Nicholson DA, Krainc D, Melen O, Vance JM, Pericak-Vance MA, Ma YC, Rajput AH, Siddique T. Nat Genet. 2016 Jul;48(7):733-9. doi: 10.1038/ng.3589. Epub 2016 Jun 6. PubMed 27270108.
Backbone
  Vector backbone: plRES2-ZsGreen1 Vector (632478)
  Backbone manufacturer: Clontech
  Backbone size w/o insert (bp): 5300
  Vector type: Mammalian Expression
Growth in bacteria
  Bacterial resistance: Kanamycin, 50 μg/mL
  Growth temperature: 37°C
  Growth strain: DH5alpha
  Copy number: High Copy
Gene/Insert
  Gene/Insert name: TMEM230 (alt name: NM_001009923)
  Species: H. sapiens (human)
  Insert size (bp): 558
  Mutation: M1/R141L
  Entrez Gene: TMEM230 (a.k.a. C20orf30, HSPC274, dJ1116H23.2.1)
  Promoter: CMV
  Cloning method: Restriction Enzyme; 5′ cloning site XhoI (unknown if destroyed); 3′ cloning site BamHI (unknown if destroyed)
  Sequencing primers: 5′ CMV-F; 3′ ctaggaatgctcgtcaagaagaca
Terms and licenses: Academic/Nonprofit Terms; Industry Terms: Not Available to Industry
How to cite: TMEM230-M1/R141L-IRES(isoform 1) was a gift from Han-Xiang Deng (Addgene plasmid # 99559 ; http://n2t.net/addgene:99559 ; RRID:Addgene_99559)
