[The description below was written by a language model from this plasmid's Addgene catalogue record and pLannotate feature annotations shown in this document.]
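Description:
TMEM230-M1/R141L-IRES(isoform 1) is a mammalian expression plasmid built on the Clontech pIRES2-ZsGreen1 backbone, designed to co-express a mutant form of human TMEM230 together with the green fluorescent protein ZsGreen1. It is propagated in E. coli from a high-copy ColE1/pUC-type origin and selected with kanamycin. The Tn5 NeoR/KanR gene is preceded by both a bacterial (bla) promoter and the SV40 enhancer/early promoter and is followed by the HSV TK polyadenylation signal, so the same marker can in principle confer G418 resistance in mammalian cells. An f1 origin is also present. The sequenced record is 5,803 nt.

The payload is a bicistronic cassette driven by the CMV immediate-early enhancer and promoter. The 558 bp TMEM230 insert (isoform 1, human) was cloned between XhoI and BamHI sites in the multiple cloning site and carries the change recorded as M1/R141L. The R141L substitution belongs to the set of TMEM230 variants that the depositing study linked to familial Parkinson's disease. The record does not explain the "M1" part of the designation. The automated annotation recognises only a 360 nt stretch as TMEM230, and the short "MYL10" fragment called just upstream falls within the insert region. That call is probably a weak similarity hit rather than a distinct element. Downstream, the EMCV IRES2 allows cap-independent translation of ZsGreen1 from the same transcript, which ends at the SV40 poly(A) signal. Green fluorescence therefore marks transfected cells expressing the untagged mutant protein. The short large T antigen, ble and bGH fragments in the table appear to be backbone remnants. The plasmid is suited to comparing mutant and wild-type TMEM230 in cultured mammalian cells.
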