Features (pLannotate 1.2.2; 17 found; start..end, strand, type, name):
      6..594     +  rep_origin     ori: high-copy-number ColE1/pMB1/pBR322/pUC origin of replication
    769..1072    +  enhancer       CMV enhancer: human cytomegalovirus immediate early enhancer
   1073..1276    +  promoter       CMV promoter: human cytomegalovirus (CMV) immediate early promoter
   1299..1326    +  misc_feature   MCS (fragment): multiple cloning site
   1405..1506    +  CDS            MYL10 (fragment): MYL10_HUMAN - Also known as MYLC2PL, PLRLC. Experimental evidence at protein level: Swiss-Prot protein existence level 1. From Homo sapiens (Human).
   1522..1881    +  CDS            TMEM230: TM230_HUMAN - Also known as C20orf30. Experimental evidence at protein level: Swiss-Prot protein existence level 1. Involved in trafficking and recycling of synaptic vesicles. From Homo sapiens (Human).
   1895..2481    +  misc_feature   IRES2: internal ribosome entry site (IRES) of the encephalomyocarditis virus (EMCV)
   2482..3177    +  CDS            ZsGreen1: Zoanthus green fluorescent protein mammalian codon-optimized
   3193..3276    +  CDS            large T antigen (fragment): large T antigen from SV40 (simian virus 40)
   3299..3420    +  polyA_signal   SV40 poly(A) signal: SV40 polyadenylation signal
   3454..3882    -  rep_origin     f1 ori (sequence partly withheld): f1 bacteriophage origin of replication; arrow indicates direction of (+) strand synthesis
   3909..4013    +  promoter       AmpR promoter: bla
   4015..4372    +  promoter       SV40 promoter: SV40 enhancer and early promoter
   4407..5201    +  CDS            NeoR/KanR: aminoglycoside phosphotransferase from Tn5; aph(3')-II (or nptII); confers resistance to neomycin, kanamycin, and G418 (Geneticin®)
   5222..5374    +  CDS            ble (fragment): BLE_KLEPN - Experimental evidence at protein level: Swiss-Prot protein existence level 1. Binding protein with a strong affinity to the bleomycin family of antibiotics. Binds to CL990; an antimitotic-antibiotic compound. From Klebsiella pneumoniae.
   5433..5480    +  polyA_signal   HSV TK poly(A) signal: herpes simplex virus thymidine kinase polyadenylation signal (Cole and Stacy, 1985)
   5571..5587    -  polyA_signal   bGH poly(A) signal (fragment): bovine growth hormone polyadenylation signal
>Addgene plasmid #99559 | TMEM230-M1/R141L-IRES(isoform 1) | addgene full sequence | sequence record 190626 | Addgene NGS Result
TCTTCTTGAGATCCTTTTTTTCTGCGCGTAATCTGCTGCTTGCAAACAAAAAAACCACCGCTACCAGCGG
TGGTTTGTTTGCCGGATCAAGAGCTACCAACTCTTTTTCCGAAGGTAACTGGCTTCAGCAGAGCGCAGAT
ACCAAATACTGTTCTTCTAGTGTAGCCGTAGTTAGGCCACCACTTCAAGAACTCTGTAGCACCGCCTACA
TACCTCGCTCTGCTAATCCTGTTACCAGTGGCTGCTGCCAGTGGCGATAAGTCGTGTCTTACCGGGTTGG
ACTCAAGACGATAGTTACCGGATAAGGCGCAGCGGTCGGGCTGAACGGGGGGTTCGTGCACACAGCCCAG
CTTGGAGCGAACGACCTACACCGAACTGAGATACCTACAGCGTGAGCTATGAGAAAGCGCCACGCTTCCC
GAAGGGAGAAAGGCGGACAGGTATCCGGTAAGCGGCAGGGTCGGAACAGGAGAGCGCACGAGGGAGCTTC
CAGGGGGAAACGCCTGGTATCTTTATAGTCCTGTCGGGTTTCGCCACCTCTGACTTGAGCGTCGATTTTT
GTGATGCTCGTCAGGGGGGCGGAGCCTATGGAAAAACGCCAGCAACGCGGCCTTTTTACGGTTCCTGGCC
TTTTGCTGGCCTTTTGCTCACATGTTCTTTCCTGCGTTATCCCCTGATTCTGTGGATAACCGTATTACCG
CCATGCATTAGTTATTAATAGTAATCAATTACGGGGTCATTAGTTCATAGCCCATATATGGAGTTCCGCG
TTACATAACTTACGGTAAATGGCCCGCCTGGCTGACCGCCCAACGACCCCCGCCCATTGACGTCAATAAT
GACGTATGTTCCCATAGTAACGCCAATAGGGACTTTCCATTGACGTCAATGGGTGGAGTATTTACGGTAA
ACTGCCCACTTGGCAGTACATCAAGTGTATCATATGCCAAGTACGCCCCCTATTGACGTCAATGACGGTA
AATGGCCCGCCTGGCATTATGCCCAGTACATGACCTTATGGGACTTTCCTACTTGGCAGTACATCTACGT
ATTAGTCATCGCTATTACCATGGTGATGCGGTTTTGGCAGTACATCAATGGGCGTGGATAGCGGTTTGAC
TCACGGGGATTTCCAAGTCTCCACCCCATTGACGTCAATGGGAGTTTGTTTTGGCACCAAAATCAACGGG
ACTTTCCAAAATGTCGTAACAACTCCGCCCCATTGACGCAAATGGGCGGTAGGCGTGTACGGTGGGAGGT
CTATATAAGCAGAGCTGGTTTAGTGAACCGTCAGATCCGCTAGCGCTACCGGACTCAGATCTCGAGGCCA
CCATGCAACCTTGGGCGCTGCCAACCGTGGGCGAGCTCTGGGTGTGCGGGCGGCCTGGCGCGGCGCTCCG
ATGGAGTCTAGTTCTGTCGCCCAGGCTGGAGCCCAGTGGTGTGATCTCAGCTCACTGCAATCTCCACCTC
CTGGCTTCAAGCGATTCTTCTGCTTCAGCCTCCCGACTGTGTCAGCGTGTTATGATGCCGTCCCGTACCA
ACCTGGCTACTGGAATCCCCAGTAGTAAAGTGAAATATTCAAGGCTCTCCAGCACAGACGATGGCTACAT
TGACCTTCAGTTTAAGAAAACCCCTCCTAAGATCCCTTATAAGGCCATCGCACTTGCCACTGTGCTGTTT
TTGATTGGCGCCTTTCTCATTATTATAGGCTCCCTCCTGCTGTCAGGCTACATCAGCAAAGGGGGGGCAG
ACCTGGCCGTTCCAGTGCTGATCATTGGCATTCTGGTGTTCCTACCCGGATTTTACCACCTGCGCATCGC
TTACTATGCATCCAAAGGCTACCGTGGTTACTCCTATGATGACATTCCAGACTTTGATGACTAGCACGGA
TCCGCCCCTCTCCCTCCCCCCCCCCTAACGTTACTGGCCGAAGCCGCTTGGAATAAGGCCGGTGTGCGTT
TGTCTATATGTTATTTTCCACCATATTGCCGTCTTTTGGCAATGTGAGGGCCCGGAAACCTGGCCCTGTC
TTCTTGACGAGCATTCCTAGGGGTCTTTCCCCTCTCGCCAAAGGAATGCAAGGTCTGTTGAATGTCGTGA
AGGAAGCAGTTCCTCTGGAAGCTTCTTGAAGACAAACAACGTCTGTAGCGACCCTTTGCAGGCAGCGGAA
CCCCCCACCTGGCGACAGGTGCCTCTGCGGCCAAAAGCCACGTGTATAAGATACACCTGCAAAGGCGGCA
CAACCCCAGTGCCACGTTGTGAGTTGGATAGTTGTGGAAAGAGTCAAATGGCTCTCCTCAAGCGTATTCA
ACAAGGGGCTGAAGGATGCCCAGAAGGTACCCCATTGTATGGGATCTGATCTGGGGCCTCGGTACACATG
CTTTACATGTGTTTAGTCGAGGTTAAAAAAACGTCTAGGCCCCCCGAACCACGGGGACGTGGTTTTCCTT
TGAAAAACACGATGATAATATGGCCACAACCATGGCCCAGTCCAAGCACGGCCTGACCAAGGAGATGACC
ATGAAGTACCGCATGGAGGGCTGCGTGGACGGCCACAAGTTCGTGATCACCGGCGAGGGCATCGGCTACC
CCTTCAAGGGCAAGCAGGCCATCAACCTGTGCGTGGTGGAGGGCGGCCCCTTGCCCTTCGCCGAGGACAT
CTTGTCCGCCGCCTTCATGTACGGCAACCGCGTGTTCACCGAGTACCCCCAGGACATCGTCGACTACTTC
AAGAACTCCTGCCCCGCCGGCTACACCTGGGACCGCTCCTTCCTGTTCGAGGACGGCGCCGTGTGCATCT
GCAACGCCGACATCACCGTGAGCGTGGAGGAGAACTGCATGTACCACGAGTCCAAGTTCTACGGCGTGAA
CTTCCCCGCCGACGGCCCCGTGATGAAGAAGATGACCGACAACTGGGAGCCCTCCTGCGAGAAGATCATC
CCCGTGCCCAAGCAGGGCATCTTGAAGGGCGACGTGAGCATGTACCTGCTGCTGAAGGACGGTGGCCGCT
TGCGCTGCCAGTTCGACACCGTGTACAAGGCCAAGTCCGTGCCCCGCAAGATGCCCGACTGGCACTTCAT
CCAGCACAAGCTGACCCGCGAGGACCGCAGCGACGCCAAGAACCAGAAGTGGCACCTGACCGAGCACGCC
ATCGCCTCCGGCTCCGCCTTGCCCTGAGCGGCCGCGACTCTAGATCATAATCAGCCATACCACATTTGTA
GAGGTTTTACTTGCTTTAAAAAACCTCCCACACCTCCCCCTGAACCTGAAACATAAAATGAATGCAATTG
TTGTTGTTAACTTGTTTATTGCAGCTTATAATGGTTACAAATAAAGCAATAGCATCACAAATTTCACAAA
TAAAGCATTTTTTTCACTGCATTCTAGTTGTGGTTTGTCCAAACTCATCAATGTATCTTAAGGCGTAAAT
TGTAAGCGTTAATATTTTGTTAAAATTCGCGTTAAATTTTTGTTAAATCAGCTCATTTTTTAACCAATAG
GCCGAAATCGGCAAAATCCCTTATAAATCAAAAGAATAGACCGAGATAGGGT
[37 nt withheld, positions 3553-3589]
AAAGAACGTGGACTCCAACGTCAAAGG
[49 nt withheld, positions 3617-3665]
T
[91 nt withheld, positions 3667-3757]
G
[124 nt withheld, positions 3759-3882]
CAGGTGGCACTTTTCGGGGAAATGTGCGCGGAACCCCTATTTGTTTATTTTTCTAAATACATTCAAATAT
GTATCCGCTCATGAGACAATAACCCTGATAAATGCTTCAATAATATTGAAAAAGGAAGAGTCCTGAGGCG
GAAAGAACCAGCTGTGGAATGTGTGTCAGTTAGGGTGTGGAAAGTCCCCAGGCTCCCCAGCAGGCAGAAG
TATGCAAAGCATGCATCTCAATTAGTCAGCAACCAGGTGTGGAAAGTCCCCAGGCTCCCCAGCAGGCAGA
AGTATGCAAAGCATGCATCTCAATTAGTCAGCAACCATAGTCCCGCCCCTAACTCCGCCCATCCCGCCCC
TAACTCCGCCCAGTTCCGCCCATTCTCCGCCCCATGGCTGACTAATTTTTTTTATTTATGCAGAGGCCGA
GGCCGCCTCGGCCTCTGAGCTATTCCAGAAGTAGTGAGGAGGCTTTTTTGGAGGCCTAGGCTTTTGCAAA
GATCGATCAAGAGACAGGATGAGGATCGTTTCGCATGATTGAACAAGATGGATTGCACGCAGGTTCTCCG
GCCGCTTGGGTGGAGAGGCTATTCGGCTATGACTGGGCACAACAGACAATCGGCTGCTCTGATGCCGCCG
TGTTCCGGCTGTCAGCGCAGGGGCGCCCGGTTCTTTTTGTCAAGACCGACCTGTCCGGTGCCCTGAATGA
ACTGCAAGACGAGGCAGCGCGGCTATCGTGGCTGGCCACGACGGGCGTTCCTTGCGCAGCTGTGCTCGAC
GTTGTCACTGAAGCGGGAAGGGACTGGCTGCTATTGGGCGAAGTGCCGGGGCAGGATCTCCTGTCATCTC
ACCTTGCTCCTGCCGAGAAAGTATCCATCATGGCTGATGCAATGCGGCGGCTGCATACGCTTGATCCGGC
TACCTGCCCATTCGACCACCAAGCGAAACATCGCATCGAGCGAGCACGTACTCGGATGGAAGCCGGTCTT
GTCGATCAGGATGATCTGGACGAAGAGCATCAGGGGCTCGCGCCAGCCGAACTGTTCGCCAGGCTCAAGG
CGAGCATGCCCGACGGCGAGGATCTCGTCGTGACCCATGGCGATGCCTGCTTGCCGAATATCATGGTGGA
AAATGGCCGCTTTTCTGGATTCATCGACTGTGGCCGGCTGGGTGTGGCGGACCGCTATCAGGACATAGCG
TTGGCTACCCGTGATATTGCTGAAGAGCTTGGCGGCGAATGGGCTGACCGCTTCCTCGTGCTTTACGGTA
TCGCCGCTCCCGATTCGCAGCGCATCGCCTTCTATCGCCTTCTTGACGAGTTCTTCTGAGCGGGACTCTG
GGGTTCGAAATGACCGACCAAGCGACGCCCAACCTGCCATCACGAGATTTCGATTCCACCGCCGCCTTCT
ATGAAAGGTTGGGCTTCGGAATCGTTTTCCGGGACGCCGGCTGGATGATCCTCCAGCGCGGGGATCTCAT
GCTGGAGTTCTTCGCCCACCCTAGGGGGAGGCTAACTGAAACACGGAAGGAGACAATACCGGAAGGAACC
CGCGCTATGACGGCAATAAAAAGACAGAATAAAACGCACGGTGTTGGGTCGTTTGTTCATAAACGCGGGG
TTCGGTCCCAGGGCTGGCACTCTGTCGATACCCCACCGAGACCCCATTGGGGCCAATACGCCCGCGTTTC
TTCCTTTTCCCCACCCCACCCCCCAAGTTCGGGTGAAGGCCCAGGGCTCGCAGCCAACGTCGGGGCGGCA
GGCCCTGCCATAGCCTCAGGTTACTCATATATACTTTAGATTGATTTAAAACTTCATTTTTAATTTAAAA
GGATCTAGGTGAAGATCCTTTTTGATAATCTCATGACCAAAATCCCTTAACGTGAGTTTTCGTTCCACTG
AGCGTCAGACCCCGTAGAAAAGATCAAAGGA
